Addgene plasmid #12531: pAcGP67A-pIgR D1-H6
Depositing lab: Pamela Bjorkman. Depositing organization: California Institute of Technology. Publication: Crystal structure of a polymeric immunoglobulin binding fragment of the human polymeric immunoglobulin receptor. Hamburger AE, West AP, Bjorkman PJ. Structure. 2004 Nov . 12(11):1925-35. 10.1016/j.str.2004.09.006 PubMed 15530357.
Backbone
  Vector backbone: pAcGP67A
  Backbone manufacturer: BD Biosciences
  Backbone size w/o insert (bp): 9761
  Vector type: Insect Expression
Growth in bacteria
  Bacterial resistance: Ampicillin, 100 μg/mL
  Growth temperature: 37°C
  Growth strain: DH5alpha
  Copy number: Unknown
Gene/Insert
  Gene/Insert name: human polymeric immunoglobulin receptor (alt name: human pIgR)
  Species: H. sapiens (human)
  Insert size (bp): 350
  Mutation: Lys 1 - Val 109
  GenBank ID: P01833
  Entrez Gene: PIGR
  Tag / fusion protein: 6xHis (C terminal on insert)
  Cloning method: Restriction Enzyme; 5′ cloning site EcoRI (not destroyed); 3′ cloning site BglII/BamHI (destroyed during cloning)
  Sequencing primers: 5′ 5' AAT TTAA AAT gAT AAC CAT CTC gC 3'; 3′ 5' gAA gCg ggT CCA AgT TTC CCT g 3'
Resource information
  A portion of this plasmid was derived from a plasmid made by: Roland Strong
Terms and licenses: Academic/Nonprofit Terms; Industry Terms: Not Available to Industry
Depositor comments: Mutation numbering does not include the signal peptide (aa1-18 of P01833).
How to cite: pAcGP67A-pIgR D1-H6 was a gift from Pamela Bjorkman (Addgene plasmid # 12531 ; http://n2t.net/addgene:12531 ; RRID:Addgene_12531)
