[The description below was written by a language model from this plasmid's Addgene catalogue record.]
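Description:
pAcGP67A-pIgR D1-H6 is a baculovirus transfer plasmid for secreted protein expression in insect cells, built on the commercial pAcGP67A backbone (about 9.8 kb without insert). It is propagated in E. coli under ampicillin selection; the record lists its copy number as unknown and provides no feature table, so the origin of replication and regulatory elements are not explicitly documented. From general knowledge of this vector family, pAcGP67 plasmids place the insert downstream of the strong late polyhedrin promoter and in frame with the gp67 (gp64) signal peptide, flanked by baculoviral sequences that allow recombination with linearized viral DNA to generate a recombinant baculovirus. The viral leader then directs the product into the secretory pathway and the culture medium.

The insert is a roughly 350 bp fragment of the human polymeric immunoglobulin receptor (PIGR) encoding residues Lys 1 to Val 109. This numbering refers to the mature protein and excludes the native 18-residue signal peptide, consistent with secretion being driven by the vector-encoded leader instead. As the construct name indicates, this corresponds to domain 1 (D1) of the receptor. A 6xHis tag is fused to the C terminus, allowing purification by metal affinity chromatography. The fragment was cloned by restriction digestion between an EcoRI site, which is retained, and a BglII/BamHI junction, which was destroyed on ligation.

The associated publication reports the crystal structure of a polymeric immunoglobulin-binding fragment of human pIgR, so the construct's purpose is production of soluble, purified D1 for structural and ligand-binding studies.
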