>Addgene plasmid #12531 | pAcGP67A-pIgR D1-H6 | addgene partial sequence | sequence record 95773 | Bac2 5'-ACAACGCACAGAATCTAGCG-3'
CACCAGGGAAACTTCAAGGAGAATTTCCTCCTCTTCAGCAGAGTCGGTACCGATGTAAACGATGGGCTTG
TAGAAGTTCTCCCAGATGACACGATCGATGAACTGTTCGAACGAGTTGGTGTACTCAGAGTGAAGGTTCA
TTATTGGGCAGCCGCCGCCCTTCTTAGCCAGGCTGATGCGGTACTCGTTGTTGCTGCCCACCCATGAAGG
CTCGACGATCCTAATCACGTCATGAGGTACATAGTCGGGGTCGCAACGCAGAGCGTGTTGGGCCAGGAAT
TTGTAACAACGGTTGGGTCTAGTGGGACGCATGTTGACAACAAGGAAAACATCCATCACTTCTTGGTCGT
TAACAATGGGGAAGCTGTCTTCCATGAAGCGGGTCCAAGTTTCCCTGTAGAACTCTTTTCCTTTCCATCC
AACGACAAGCTTCATCGTGTCGGGTTTAACATTACGGATTTCCTTGAAGAGAGTGAGTTTTTGGTTCTTG
CCGGGTCCCAGGAAAGGATCAGATCTGCAGCGGCCGCTCCGGAATTCTGATCAGTGGTGGTGGTGGTGGT
GCTCGAGGACCTCCAGGCTGACATCAAAGGACAGGCCTCGGCTATTGATGCCCAGGCCACACTTGTAGCG
CC
