>Addgene plasmid #12531 | pAcGP67A-pIgR D1-H6 | addgene partial sequence | sequence record 95774 | Polyhedrin-R 5'-GTCCAAGTTTCCCTG-3'
CATTACGGATTTCCTTGAAGAGAGTGAGTTTTTGGTTCTTGCCGGGTCCCAGGAAAGGATCAGATCTGCA
GCGGCCGCTCCGGAATTCTGATCAGTGGTGGTGGTGGTGGTGCTCGAGGACCTCCAGGCTGACATCAAAG
GACAGGCCTCGGCTATTGATGCCCAGGCCACACTTGTAGCGCCCGGAGTCATCCTGGCTCAGCTGGGCAA
TGTTCACCACAAATGTGCCGTTCTCCGGGAAGTTGGTGAGGTTAGCCCTGCCTGCATATTTGCTGGAGAC
GTAGCCCTCCGAGGAGATGAGGGTTATGCAGCCACCTCTAGCTCCCTGCCGGCACCAGTACTTCCGGGTG
TGCCGGTTGACAGAGGTGGGTGGGTAGTAGCACGTGATGGACACTGAGTTACCTTCCACACTATTCACCT
CCTCGGGACCAAATATGGGACTCTTAAGATCCGCCGCAAAGGCAGAATGCGCCGCCGCCGCCAAAAGCAC
ATATAAAACAATAGCGCTTACCATCTTGCTTGTGTGTTCCTTATTGAAGCCTTGGTGTGACTGATTTACT
AGTAGCATAGATCCGCGCCCGATGGTGGGACGGTATGAATAATCCGGAATATTTATAGGTTTTTTTATTA
CAAAACTGTTACGAAAACAGTAAAATACTTATTTATTTGCGAGATGGTTATCATTTTAATTATCTCCATG
ATATCAGCAACTATATATTGATAGACATTTCCAGTTTGTGATATTAGTTTGTGCGTCTCATTACAATGGC
TGTTATTT
